>Addgene plasmid #250110 | pGEX-MUPP1-PDZ-1 | addgene full sequence | sequence record 498171 | Addgene NGS Result
CTTATCGACTGCACGGTGCACCAATGCTTCTGGCGTCAGGCAGCCATCGGAAGCTGTGGTATGGCTGTGC
AGGTCGTAAATCACTGCATAATTCGTGTCGCTCAAGGCGCACTCCCGTTCTGGATAATGTTTTTTGCGCC
GACATCATAACGGTTCTGGCAAATATTCTGAAATGAGCTGTTGACAATTAATCATCGGCTCGTATAATGT
GTGGAATTGTGAGCGGATAACAATTTCACACAGGAAACAGTATTCATGTCCCCTATACTAGGTTATTGGA
AAATTAAGGGCCTTGTGCAACCCACTCGACTTCTTTTGGAATATCTTGAAGAAAAATATGAAGAGCATTT
GTATGAGCGCGATGAAGGTGATAAATGGCGAAACAAAAAGTTTGAATTGGGTTTGGAGTTTCCCAATCTT
CCTTATTATATTGATGGTGATGTTAAATTAACACAGTCTATGGCCATCATACGTTATATAGCTGACAAGC
ACAACATGTTGGGTGGTTGTCCAAAAGAGCGTGCAGAGATTTCAATGCTTGAAGGAGCGGTTTTGGATAT
TAGATACGGTGTTTCGAGAATTGCATATAGTAAAGACTTTGAAACTCTCAAAGTTGATTTTCTTAGCAAG
CTACCTGAAATGCTGAAAATGTTCGAAGATCGTTTATGTCATAAAACATATTTAAATGGTGATCATGTAA
CCCATCCTGACTTCATGTTGTATGACGCTCTTGATGTTGTTTTATACATGGACCCAATGTGCCTGGATGC
GTTCCCAAAATTAGTTTGTTTTAAAAAACGTATTGAAGCTATCCCACAAATTGATAAGTACTTGAAATCC
AGCAAGTATATAGCATGGCCTTTGCAGGGCTGGCAAGCCACGTTTGGTGGTGGCGACCATCCTCCAAAAT
CGGATCTGGTTCCGCGTGGATCCATCTTTGAATTACTGAAACCTCCATGCGGTGGTTTAGGCTTTAGCGT
TGTGGGCTTACGCTCTGAAAATCGCGGCGAACTGGGTATCTTTGTTCAGGAAATCCAGGAAGGTAGTGTT
GCGCATCGTGATGGCCGTCTGAAAGAAACGGATCAGATTCTGGCTATTAATGGTCAGGTGTTAGATCAGA
CCATTACACATCAGCAGGCGATCTCAATCTTACAGAAAGCCAAAGATACAGTGCAGCTGGTTATTGCCCG
CGGTAGTCTCGAGCGGCCGCATCGTGACTGACTGACGATCTGCCTCGCGCGTTTCGGTGATGACGGTGAA
AACCTCTGACACATGCAGCTCCCGGAGACGGTCACAGCTTGTCTGTAAGCGGATGCCGGGAGCAGACAAG
CCCGTCAGGGCGCGTCAGCGGGTGTTGGCGGGTGTCGGGGCGCAGCCATGACCCAGTCACGTAGCGATAG
CGGAGTGTATAATTCTTGAAGACGAAAGGGCCTCGTGATACGCCTATTTTTATAGGTTAATGTCATGATA
ATAATGGTTTCTTAGACGTCAGGTGGCACTTTTCGGGGAAATGTGCGCGGAACCCCTATTTGTTTATTTT
TCTAAATACATTCAAATATGTATCCGCTCATGAGACAATAACCCTGATAAATGCTTCAATAATATTGAAA
AAGGAAGAGTATGAGTATTCAACATTTCCGTGTCGCCCTTATTCCCTTTTTTGCGGCATTTTGCCTTCCT
GTTTTTGCTCACCCAGAAACGCTGGTGAAAGTAAAAGATGCTGAAGATCAGTTGGGTGCACGAGTGGGTT
ACATCGAACTGGATCTCAACAGCGGTAAGATCCTTGAGAGTTTTCGCCCCGAAGAACGTTTTCCAATGAT
GAGCACTTTTAAAGTTCTGCTATGTGGCGCGGTATTATCCCGTGTTGACGCCGGGCAAGAGCAACTCGGT
CGCCGCATACACTATTCTCAGAATGACTTGGTTGAGTACTCACCAGTCACAGAAAAGCATCTTACGGATG
GCATGACAGTAAGAGAATTATGCAGTGCTGCCATAACCATGAGTGATAACACTGCGGCCAACTTACTTCT
GACAACGATCGGAGGACCGAAGGAGCTAACCGCTTTTTTGCACAACATGGGGGATCATGTAACTCGCCTT
GATCGTTGGGAACCGGAGCTGAATGAAGCCATACCAAACGACGAGCGTGACACCACGATGCCTGCAGCAA
TGGCAACAACGTTGCGCAAACTATTAACTGGCGAACTACTTACTCTAGCTTCCCGGCAACAATTAATAGA
CTGGATGGAGGCGGATAAAGTTGCAGGACCACTTCTGCGCTCGGCCCTTCCGGCTGGCTGGTTTATTGCT
GATAAATCTGGAGCCGGTGAGCGTGGGTCTCGCGGTATCATTGCAGCACTGGGGCCAGATGGTAAGCCCT
CCCGTATCGTAGTTATCTACACGACGGGGAGTCAGGCAACTATGGATGAACGAAATAGACAGATCGCTGA
GATAGGTGCCTCACTGATTAAGCATTGGTAACTGTCAGACCAAGTTTACTCATATATACTTTAGATTGAT
TTAAAACTTCATTTTTAATTTAAAAGGATCTAGGTGAAGATCCTTTTTGATAATCTCATGACCAAAATCC
CTTAACGTGAGTTTTCGTTCCACTGAGCGTCAGACCCCGTAGAAAAGATCAAAGGATCTTCTTGAGATCC
TTTTTTTCTGCGCGTAATCTGCTGCTTGCAAACAAAAAAACCACCGCTACCAGCGGTGGTTTGTTTGCCG
GATCAAGAGCTACCAACTCTTTTTCCGAAGGTAACTGGCTTCAGCAGAGCGCAGATACCAAATACTGTCC
TTCTAGTGTAGCCGTAGTTAGGCCACCACTTCAAGAACTCTGTAGCACCGCCTACATACCTCGCTCTGCT
AATCCTGTTACCAGTGGCTGCTGCCAGTGGCGATAAGTCGTGTCTTACCGGGTTGGACTCAAGACGATAG
TTACCGGATAAGGCGCAGCGGTCGGGCTGAACGGGGGGTTCGTGCACACAGCCCAGCTTGGAGCGAACGA
CCTACACCGAACTGAGATACCTACAGCGTGAGCTATGAGAAAGCGCCACGCTTCCCGAAGGGAGAAAGGC
GGACAGGTATCCGGTAAGCGGCAGGGTCGGAACAGGAGAGCGCACGAGGGAGCTTCCAGGGGGAAACGCC
TGGTATCTTTATAGTCCTGTCGGGTTTCGCCACCTCTGACTTGAGCGTCGATTTTTGTGATGCTCGTCAG
GGGGGCGGAGCCTATGGAAAAACGCCAGCAACGCGGCCTTTTTACGGTTCCTGGCCTTTTGCTGGCCTTT
TGCTCACATGTTCTTTCCTGCGTTATCCCCTGATTCTGTGGATAACCGTATTACCGCCTTTGAGTGAGCT
GATACCGCTCGCCGCAGCCGAACGACCGAGCGCAGCGAGTCAGTGAGCGAGGAAGCGGAAGAGCGCCTGA
TGCGGTATTTTCTCCTTACGCATCTGTGCGGTATTTCACACCGCATAAATTCCGACACCATCGAATGGCG
CAAAACCTTTCGCGGTATGGCATGATAGCGCCCGGAAGAGAGTCAATTCAGGGTGGTGAATGTGAAACCA
GTAACGTTATACGATGTCGCAGAGTATGCCGGTGTCTCTTATCAGACCGTTTCCCGCGTGGTGAACCAGG
CCAGCCACGTTTCTGCGAAAACGCGGGAAAAAGTGGAAGCGGCGATGGCGGAGCTGAATTACATTCCCAA
CCGCGTGGCACAACAACTGGCGGGCAAACAGTCGTTGCTGATTGGCGTTGCCACCTCCAGTCTGGCCCTG
CACGCGCCGTCGCAAATTGTCGCGGCGATTAAATCTCGCGCCGATCAACTGGGTGCCAGCGTGGTGGTGT
CGATGGTAGAACGAAGCGGCGTCGAAGCCTGTAAAGCGGCGGTGCACAATCTTCTCGCGCAACGCGTCAG
TGGGCTGATCATTAACTATCCGCTGGATGACCAGGATGCCATTGCTGTGGAAGCTGCCTGCACTAATGTT
CCGGCGTTATTTCTTGATGTCTCTGACCAGACACCCATCAACAGTATTATTTTCTCCCATGAAGACGGTA
CGCGACTGGGCGTGGAGCATCTGGTCGCATTGGGTCACCAGCAAATCGCGCTGTTAGCGGGCCCATTAAG
TTCTGTCTCGGCGCGTCTGCGTCTGGCTGGCTGGCATAAATATCTCACTCGCAATCAAATTCAGCCGATA
GCGGAACGGGAAGGCGACTGGAGTGCCATGTCCGGTTTTCAACAAACCATGCAAATGCTGAATGAGGGCA
TCGTTCCCACTGCGATGCTGGTTGCCAACGATCAGATGGCGCTGGGCGCAATGCGCGCCATTACCGAGTC
CGGGCTGCGCGTTGGTGCGGATATCTCGGTAGTGGGATACGACGATACCGAAGACAGCTCATGTTATATC
CCGCCGTTAACCACCATCAAACAGGATTTTCGCCTGCTGGGGCAAACCAGCGTGGACCGCTTGCTGCAAC
TCTCTCAGGGCCAGGCGGTGAAGGGCAATCAGCTGTTGCCCGTCTCACTGGTGAAAAGAAAAACCACCCT
GGCGCCCAATACGCAAACCGCCTCTCCCCGCGCGTTGGCCGATTCATTAATGCAGCTGGCACGACAGGTT
TCCCGACTGGAAAGCGGGCAGTGAGCGCAACGCAATTAATGTAAGTTAGCTCACTCATTAGGCACCCCAG
GCTTTACACTTTATGCTTCCGGCTCGTATGTTGTGTGGAATTGTGAGCGGATAACAATTTCACACAGGAA
ACAGCTATGACCATGATTACGGATTCACTGGCCGTCGTTTTACAACGTCGTGACTGGGAAAACCCTGGCG
TTACCCAACTTAATCGCCTTGCAGCACATCCCCCTTTCGCCAGCTGGCGTAATAGCGAAGAGGCCCGCAC
CGATCGCCCTTCCCAACAGTTGCGCAGCCTGAATGGCGAATGGCGCTTTGCCTGGTTTCCGGCACCAGAA
GCGGTGCCGGAAAGCTGGCTGGAGTGCGATCTTCCTGAGGCCGATACTGTCGTCGTCCCCTCAAACTGGC
AGATGCACGGTTACGATGCGCCCATCTACACCAACGTGACCTATCCCATTACGGTCAATCCGCCGTTTGT
TCCCACGGAGAATCCGACGGGTTGTTACTCGCTCACATTTAATGTTGATGAAAGCTGGCTACAGGAAGGC
CAGACGCGAATTATTTTTGATGGCGTTGGAATTAG
Features (pLannotate 1.2.2; 17 found; start..end, strand, type, name):
    181..209     +  promoter       tac promoter: strong E. coli promoter; hybrid between the trp and lac UV5 promoters
    217..233     +  protein_bind   lac operator: The lac repressor binds to the lac operator to inhibit transcription in E. coli. This inhibition can be relieved by adding lactose or isopropyl-β-D-thiogalactopyranoside (IPTG). lac repressor encoded by lacI
    256..909     +  CDS            GST26_SCHJA: Experimental evidence at protein level: Swiss-Prot protein existence level 1. GST isoenzymes appear to play a central role in the parasite detoxification system. Other functions are also suspected including a role in increasing the solubility of haematin in the parasite gut. From Schistosoma japonicum (Blood fluke).
    934..1212    +  CDS            Mpdz (fragment): MPDZ_RAT - Also known as Mupp1. Experimental evidence at protein level: Swiss-Prot protein existence level 1. Member of the NMDAR signaling complex that may play a role in control of AMPAR potentiation and synaptic plasticity in excitatory synapses (PubMed:15312654). Promotes clustering of HT2RC at the cell surface (PubMed:11150294). From Rattus norvegicus (Rat).
   1230..1269    +  CDS            rop (fragment): Rop protein, which maintains plasmids at low copy number; rop
   1371..1411    +  misc_feature   bom (fragment): basis of mobility region from pBR322
   1516..1620    +  promoter       AmpR promoter: bla
   1621..2481    +  CDS            AmpR: β-lactamase; bla; confers resistance to ampicillin, carbenicillin, and related antibiotics
   2652..3240    +  rep_origin     ori: high-copy-number ColE1/pMB1/pBR322/pUC origin of replication
   3426..3477    -  misc_feature   bom (fragment): basis of mobility region from pBR322
   3484..3561    +  promoter       lacI promoter: lacI
   3562..4644    +  CDS            lacI: lac repressor; lacI; The lac repressor binds to the lac operator to inhibit transcription in E. coli. This inhibition can be relieved by adding lactose or isopropyl-β-D-thiogalactopyranoside (IPTG).
   4657..4678    +  protein_bind   CAP binding site: CAP binding activates transcription in the presence of cAMP. E. coli catabolite activator protein
   4693..4723    +  promoter       lac promoter: promoter for the E. coli lac operon
   4731..4747    +  protein_bind   lac operator: The lac repressor binds to the lac operator to inhibit transcription in E. coli. This inhibition can be relieved by adding lactose or isopropyl-β-D-thiogalactopyranoside (IPTG). lac repressor encoded by lacI
   4767..4940    +  CDS            lacZα: LacZα fragment of β-galactosidase; lacZ fragment
   5204..105     -  CDS            yciV (fragment) (across the origin): RNAAM_ECOLI - Also known as trpH From Escherichia coli (strain K12).
