[The description below was written by a language model from this plasmid's Addgene catalogue record and pLannotate feature annotations shown in this document.]
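Description:
pGEX-MUPP1-PDZ-1 is a bacterial expression plasmid built on the pGEX-4T-1 backbone for producing the first of the thirteen PDZ domains of mouse MUPP1 (multiple PDZ domain protein, gene Mpdz) as a glutathione S-transferase fusion in E. coli. The sequenced plasmid is about 5.2 kb and replicates from a high-copy ColE1/pMB1-type origin. Selection is by ampicillin through the β-lactamase gene, which is driven by its own promoter.

The expression cassette consists of the hybrid tac promoter followed by a lac operator, then the Schistosoma japonicum GST coding sequence. A short linker region follows GST, and after it comes a roughly 280 bp Mpdz fragment, matching the recorded 276 bp insert. The automated annotation matched this fragment to the rat MPDZ protein, but the catalogue entry records the species as mouse with no mutations, so the rat label probably reflects a close orthologue match rather than the true source. The plasmid also carries lacI with its promoter. The lac repressor made from it keeps the tac promoter off until transcription is induced with IPTG. The remaining annotated elements are a lac promoter/operator with a lacZα fragment, bom and rop fragments, and a short yciV fragment spanning the sequence origin. These are backbone remnants with no role in expression. The cloning sites used are not recorded.

The GST tag allows the fusion protein to be purified or immobilised on glutathione resin. The associated publication concerns phosphorylation-dependent switching between 14-3-3 and PDZ interactions at the PRMT5 C-terminus. This suggests the isolated domain serves as a recombinant reagent for PDZ binding assays, though the record itself states only bacterial expression of the domain.
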