Addgene plasmid #250110: pGEX-MUPP1-PDZ-1
Purpose: Bacterial expression of MUPP1 PDZ domain 1
Depositing lab: Mark Bedford. Depositing organization: University of Texas MD Anderson Cancer Center. Publication: PRMT5 C-terminal Phosphorylation Modulates a 14-3-3/PDZ Interaction Switch. Espejo AB, Gao G, Black K, Gayatri S, Veland N, Kim J, Chen T, Sudol M, Walker C, Bedford MT. J Biol Chem. 2017 Feb 10;292(6):2255-2265. doi: 10.1074/jbc.M116.760330. Epub 2016 Dec 28. PubMed 28031468.
Backbone
  Vector backbone: pGEX-4T-1
  Backbone size w/o insert (bp): 4900
  Vector type: Bacterial Expression
Growth in bacteria
  Bacterial resistance: Ampicillin, 100 μg/mL
  Growth temperature: 37°C
  Growth strain: DH5alpha
  Copy number: High Copy
Gene/Insert
  Gene/Insert name: MUPP1 (1/13)
  Species: M. musculus (mouse)
  Insert size (bp): 276
  Mutation: None
  Entrez Gene: Mpdz (a.k.a. B930003D11Rik, MUPP1)
  Cloning method: Restriction Enzyme; 5′ cloning site Unknown (unknown if destroyed)
Terms and licenses: Academic/Nonprofit Terms; Industry Terms: Not Available to Industry
Depositor comments: UniProt ID: Q8VBX6
How to cite: pGEX-MUPP1-PDZ-1 was a gift from Mark Bedford (Addgene plasmid # 250110 ; http://n2t.net/addgene:250110 ; RRID:Addgene_250110)
